>Addgene plasmid #24587 | pLD-puro-CnVA | addgene partial sequence | sequence record 30643 | 24587 with CMV-F
GAGCTCGTTTAGTGAACCGTCANGATCGCCTGGAGACGCCATCCACGCTGTGCTAGCACCATGGACTACA
AAGACCATGACGGTGATTATAAAGATCATGACATCGATTACAAGGATGACGATGACAAGCCTGCAGGAGA
AAATCTGTACTTCCAGGGGAGAGGAGGCAGCGAGAACCTGTACTTTCAGGGGCCTGCAGGAAGACATCAC
CATCACCATCACAGCGGCGGAAGATGGAGCCACCCTCAGTTCGAGAAGGGAGGAGGAAGCGGCGGAGGCA
GCGGAGGAGGAAGCTGGAGCCACCCGCAGTTCGAGAAAGCGATCGCCAGAGAGCTGTTCAACCTGCTGGG
CGAGAACCAGCCCCCCGTGGTGATCAAGGCGATCGCCACCGGTAAGCTTACAAGTTTGTACAAAAAAGCT
GAACGAGAAACGTAAAATGATATAAATATCAATATATTAAATTAGATTTTGCATAAAAAACAGACTACAT
AATACTGTAAAACACAACATATCCAGTCACTATGGCGGCCGCATTAGGCACCCCAGGCTTTACACTTTAT
GCTTCCGGCTCGTATAATGTGTGGATTTTGAGTTAGGATCCGTCGAGATTTTCAGGAGCTAAGGAAGCTA
AAATGGAGAAAAAAATCACTGGATATACCACCGTTGATATATCCCAATGGCATCGTAAAGAACATTTTGA
GGCATTTCAGTCAGTTGCTCAATGTACCTATAACCAGACCGTTCAGCTGGATATTACGGCCTTTTTAAAG
ACCGTAAAGAAAAATAAGCACAAGTTTTATCCGGCCTTTATTCACATTCTTGCCCGCCTGAT
