>Addgene plasmid #24587 | pLD-puro-CnVA | addgene partial sequence | sequence record 63188 | CMV-F 5'-CGCAAATGGGCGGTAGGCGTG-3'
AGCAGAGCTCGTTTAGTGACCGTCAGATCGCCTGGAGACGCCATCCACGCTGTGCTAGCACCATGGACTA
CAAAGACCATGACGGTGATTATAAAGATCATGACATCGATTACAAGGATGACGATGACAAGCCTGCAGGA
GAAAATCTGTACTTCCAGGGGAGAGGAGGCAGCGAGAACCTGTACTTTCAGGGGCCTGCAGGAAGACATC
ACCATCACCATCACAGCGGCGGAAGATGGAGCCACCCTCAGTTCGAGAAGGGAGGAGGAAGCGGCGGAGG
CAGCGGAGGAGGAAGCTGGAGCCACCCGCAGTTCGAGAAAGCGATCGCCAGAGAGCTGTTCAACCTGCTG
GGCGAGAACCAGCCCCCCGTGGTGATCAAGGCGATCGCCACCGGTAAGCTTACAAGTTTGTACAAAAAAG
CTGAACGAGAAACGTAAAATGATATAAATATCAATATATTAAATTAGATTTTGCATAAAAAACAGACTAC
ATAATACTGTAAAACACAACATATCCAGTCACTATGGCGGCCGCATTAGGCACCCCAGGCTTTACACTTT
ATGCTTCCGGCTCGTATAATGTGTGGATTTTGAGTTAGGATCCGTCGAGATTTTCAGGAGCTAAGGAAGC
TAAAATGGAGAAAAAAATCACTGGATATACCACCGTTGATATATCCCAATGGCATCGTAAAGAACATTTT
GAGGCATTTCAGTCAGTTGCTCAATGTACCTATAACCAGACCGTTCAGCTGGATATTACGGCCTTTTTAA
AGACCGTAAAGAAAAATAAGCACAAGTTTTATCCGGCCTTTATTCACATTCTTGCCCGCCTGATGAATGC
TCATCCGGAATTCCGTATGGCAATGAAAGACGGTGAGCTGGTGATATGGGATAGTGTTCACCCTTGTTAC
ACCGTTTTCC
