[The description below was written by a language model from this plasmid's Addgene catalogue record.]
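Description:
pLD-puro-CnVA is a lentiviral Gateway destination vector for mammalian expression, derived from the pLKO.1 backbone. It carries a Gateway cassette of about 1.7 kb flanked by attR1 and attR2 sites, into which an open reading frame from an entry clone can be transferred by LR recombination; the attR sites are consumed in that reaction. As is standard for such cassettes, it includes the ccdB counter-selection gene and a chloramphenicol resistance marker. This is why the empty vector is propagated in a ccdB-tolerant E. coli strain under combined chloramphenicol and ampicillin selection. The plasmid is recorded as low copy. Transduced mammalian cells are selected with puromycin.

Expression of the inserted gene is driven by the CMV promoter. According to the depositor's notes, this promoter was amplified from pLJM1 and swapped into the parent vector pLD-puro-EnVA, replacing that vector's EF1alpha promoter. The name encodes the design: puromycin resistance, CMV promoter, and an N-terminal VA tag. The VA, or versatile affinity, tag is a composite of three FLAG epitopes, two TEV protease cleavage sites, a six-histidine stretch and two StrepIII units, fused to the N terminus of the recombined protein. This arrangement permits sequential affinity purification, with TEV cleavage available to release the bait between steps.

The associated work used the vector for lentiviral-based functional proteomics, in which tagged bait proteins are stably expressed in mammalian cells and their interacting complexes are purified. No feature table is provided, so the positions of the lentiviral elements, the promoter driving the puromycin marker and the bacterial origin are not stated in the record.
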