Addgene plasmid #24587: pLD-puro-CnVA
Depositing lab: Jason Moffat. Depositing organization: University of Toronto. Publication: A lentiviral-based functional proteomics approach identifies chromatin remodelling complexes important for the induction of pluripotency. Mak AB, Ni Z, Hewel JA, Chen GI, Zhong G, Karamboulas K, Blakely K, Smiley S, Marcon E, Roudeva D, Li J, Olsen JB, Punna T, Isserlin R, Chetyrkin S, Gingras AC, Emili A, Greenblatt J, Moffat J. Mol Cell Proteomics. 2010 May;9(5):811-23. 10.1074/mcp.M000002-MCP201 PubMed 20305087.
Backbone
  Vector backbone: pLKO.1
  Vector type: Mammalian Expression, Lentiviral
  Selectable markers: Puromycin
Growth in bacteria
  Bacterial resistance: Chloramphenicol and Ampicillin, 25 & 100 μg/mL
  Growth temperature: 30°C
  Growth strain: ccdB Survival
  Growth instructions: DB3.1 or ccdB resistance strain. We do not allow E. coli harbouring this plasmid to grow to saturation (no longer than 14 hours). We prefer to grow it at 30C and 180RPM of shaking when applicable.
  Copy number: Low Copy
Gene/Insert
  Gene/Insert name: Gateway(TM) cassette
  Insert size (bp): 1705
  Tag / fusion protein: VA (N terminal on insert)
  Cloning method: Gateway Cloning; 5′ cloning site attR1 (destroyed during cloning); 3′ cloning site attR2 (destroyed during cloning)
  Sequencing primers: 5′ CMV Forward
Terms and licenses: Academic/Nonprofit Terms; Industry Terms: Not Available to Industry
Depositor comments: The CMV promoter from the pLJM1 vector (Addgene) was PCR amplified and cloned into pLD-puro-EnVA using NdeI/NheI to generate pLD-puro-CnVA. pLD-puro-EnVA (pLD-puromycin resistance- EF1alpha, N-terminal VA tag) was generated as described in the paper from pLKO.1 VA tag= versatile affinity tag, 3XFlag+2XTev+6XHis+2XStrepIII
How to cite: pLD-puro-CnVA was a gift from Jason Moffat (Addgene plasmid # 24587 ; http://n2t.net/addgene:24587 ; RRID:Addgene_24587)
